>Addgene plasmid #108083 | pISH-Vmn2r65 | addgene full sequence | sequence record 210064 | Addgene NGS Result
GGGCGAATTGGGCCCGACGTCGCATGCTCCCGGCCGCCATGGCGGCCGCGGGAATTCGATTTCCCCATTC
TAAGATTCCTGGTTTTAAGAAATTCATCCAGACAGTGCACCCTTCCAACTACAGTAAGGATACTTCCCTT
GCTAGGTTGTGGTGGCTGTATTTCAACTGTTCATTGCCATCTCATTGTAAGACACTGAAAAATTGTTCAA
CCAAAATCCTACTAGAATGGTTATCCAGGCACCAGTTTGAAGTGTCAATGAGCGAGCCAAGTTACAACCT
ATACAATGCTGTCTATGCTGTAGCCTATGCACTCCATGAAATGCTTATTCAACATACAGAACATTGGCAG
AAGGATATTGGAAAAGAACTGGAATTTTACTCCTGGAAGGTGGCCCCTTTCCTGGAGAACAACAAATTTA
TAATTCCTTCTGAATATCAATACAGAAGAGGGAAACTGGATACAGAATATGACATTCTCTATGCTATGGA
TCTTCTACCAGCTCTTGGACTTAATGTGAAAATAGGAAAGTTTTCCCAACATTTTCTACATTTTCAGCAA
TTATATATAGCGGAAGACATGATAGATTGGACCATAGACATTAGACAGACATTACAATCAGTATGCAGTG
TGCCCTGTAGTGTAGGATTCCGAAAATTCATTCAGAAAGGAAAGGCTGTCTGCTGTTTTGATTGTACCCC
ATGTCCAGAGAATGAAAATCACTAGTGAATTCGCGGCCGCCTGCAGGTCGACCATATGGGAGAGCTCCCA
ACGCGTTGGATGCATAGCTTGAGTATTCTATAGTGTCACCTAAATAGCTTGGCGTAATCATGGTCATAGC
TGTTTCCTGTGTGAAATTGTTATCCGCTCACAATTCCACACAACATACGAGCCGGAAGCATAAAGTGTAA
AGCCTGGGGTGCCTAATGAGTGAGCTAACTCACATTAATTGCGTTGCGCTCACTGCCCGCTTTCCAGTCG
GGAAACCTGTCGTGCCAGCTGCATTAATGAATCGGCCAACGCGCGGGGAGAGGCGGTTTGCGTATTGGGC
GCTCTTCCGCTTCCTCGCTCACTGACTCGCTGCGCTCGGTCGTTCGGCTGCGGCGAGCGGTATCAGCTCA
CTCAAAGGCGGTAATACGGTTATCCACAGAATCAGGGGATAACGCAGGAAAGAACATGTGAGCAAAAGGC
CAGCAAAAGGCCAGGAACCGTAAAAAGGCCGCGTTGCTGGCGTTTTTCCATAGGCTCCGCCCCCCTGACG
AGCATCACAAAAATCGACGCTCAAGTCAGAGGTGGCGAAACCCGACAGGACTATAAAGATACCAGGCGTT
TCCCCCTGGAAGCTCCCTCGTGCGCTCTCCTGTTCCGACCCTGCCGCTTACCGGATACCTGTCCGCCTTT
CTCCCTTCGGGAAGCGTGGCGCTTTCTCATAGCTCACGCTGTAGGTATCTCAGTTCGGTGTAGGTCGTTC
GCTCCAAGCTGGGCTGTGTGCACGAACCCCCCGTTCAGCCCGACCGCTGCGCCTTATCCGGTAACTATCG
TCTTGAGTCCAACCCGGTAAGACACGACTTATCGCCACTGGCAGCAGCCACTGGTAACAGGATTAGCAGA
GCGAGGTATGTAGGCGGTGCTACAGAGTTCTTGAAGTGGTGGCCTAACTACGGCTACACTAGAAGAACAG
TATTTGGTATCTGCGCTCTGCTGAAGCCAGTTACCTTCGGAAAAAGAGTTGGTAGCTCTTGATCCGGCAA
ACAAACCACCGCTGGTAGCGGTGGTTTTTTTGTTTGCAAGCAGCAGATTACGCGCAGAAAAAAAGGATCT
CAAGAAGATCCTTTGATCTTTTCTACGGGGTCTGACGCTCAGTGGAACGAAAACTCACGTTAAGGGATTT
TGGTCATGAGATTATCAAAAAGGATCTTCACCTAGATCCTTTTAAATTAAAAATGAAGTTTTAAATCAAT
CTAAAGTATATATGAGTAAACTTGGTCTGACAGTTACCAATGCTTAATCAGTGAGGCACCTATCTCAGCG
ATCTGTCTATTTCGTTCATCCATAGTTGCCTGACTCCCCGTCGTGTAGATAACTACGATACGGGAGGGCT
TACCATCTGGCCCCAGTGCTGCAATGATACCGCGAGACCCACGCTCACCGGCTCCAGATTTATCAGCAAT
AAACCAGCCAGCCGGAAGGGCCGAGCGCAGAAGTGGTCCTGCAACTTTATCCGCCTCCATCCAGTCTATT
AATTGTTGCCGGGAAGCTAGAGTAAGTAGTTCGCCAGTTAATAGTTTGCGCAACGTTGTTGCCATTGCTA
CAGGCATCGTGGTGTCACGCTCGTCGTTTGGTATGGCTTCATTCAGCTCCGGTTCCCAACGATCAAGGCG
AGTTACATGATCCCCCATGTTGTGCAAAAAAGCGGTTAGCTCCTTCGGTCCTCCGATCGTTGTCAGAAGT
AAGTTGGCCGCAGTGTTATCACTCATGGTTATGGCAGCACTGCATAATTCTCTTACTGTCATGCCATCCG
TAAGATGCTTTTCTGTGACTGGTGAGTACTCAACCAAGTCATTCTGAGAATAGTGTATGCGGCGACCGAG
TTGCTCTTGCCCGGCGTCAATACGGGATAATACCGCGCCACATAGCAGAACTTTAAAAGTGCTCATCATT
GGAAAACGTTCTTCGGGGCGAAAACTCTCAAGGATCTTACCGCTGTTGAGATCCAGTTCGATGTAACCCA
CTCGTGCACCCAACTGATCTTCAGCATCTTTTACTTTCACCAGCGTTTCTGGGTGAGCAAAAACAGGAAG
GCAAAATGCCGCAAAAAAGGGAATAAGGGCGACACGGAAATGTTGAATACTCATACTCTTCCTTTTTCAA
TATTATTGAAGCATTTATCAGGGTTATTGTCTCATGAGCGGATACATATTTGAATGTATTTAGAAAAATA
AACAAATAGGGGTTCCGCGCACATTTCCCCGAAAAGTGCCACCTGATGCGGTGTGAAATACCGCACAGAT
GCGTAAGGAGAAAATACCGCATCAGGAAATTGTAAGCGTTAATATTTTGTTAAAATTCGCGTTAAATTTT
TGTTAAATCAGCTCATTTTTTAACCAATAGGCCGAAATCGGCAAAATCCCTTATAAATCAAAAGAATAGA
CCGAGATAGGGT
[37 nt withheld, positions 3163-3199]
AAAGAACGTGGACTCCAACGTCAAAGG
[49 nt withheld, positions 3227-3275]
T
[91 nt withheld, positions 3277-3367]
G
[124 nt withheld, positions 3369-3492]
CCATTCGCCATTCAGGCTGCGCAACTGTTGGGAAGGGCGATCGGTGCGGGCCTCTTCGCTATTACGCCAG
CTGGCGAAAGGGGGATGTGCTGCAAGGCGATTAAGTTGGGTAACGCCAGGGTTTTCCCAGTCACGACGTT
GTAAAACGACGGCCAGTGAATTGTAATACGACTCACTATA
Features (pLannotate 1.2.2; 13 found; start..end, strand, type, name):
    723..785     -  CDS            VESPI_VESMG (fragment): Experimental evidence at protein level: Swiss-Prot protein existence level 1. Shows contractile activity on isolated ileum smooth muscle. From Vespa magnifica (Hornet).
    797..815     -  promoter       SP6 promoter: promoter for bacteriophage SP6 RNA polymerase
    857..873     -  protein_bind   lac operator: The lac repressor binds to the lac operator to inhibit transcription in E. coli. This inhibition can be relieved by adding lactose or isopropyl-β-D-thiogalactopyranoside (IPTG). lac repressor encoded by lacI
    881..911     -  promoter       lac promoter: promoter for the E. coli lac operon
    926..947     -  protein_bind   CAP binding site: CAP binding activates transcription in the presence of cAMP. E. coli catabolite activator protein
    960..1052    -  CDS            lacI (fragment): lac repressor; lacI; The lac repressor binds to the lac operator to inhibit transcription in E. coli. This inhibition can be relieved by adding lactose or isopropyl-β-D-thiogalactopyranoside (IPTG).
   1235..1823    -  rep_origin     ori: high-copy-number ColE1/pMB1/pBR322/pUC origin of replication
   1994..2854    -  CDS            AmpR: β-lactamase; bla; confers resistance to ampicillin, carbenicillin, and related antibiotics
   2855..2959    -  promoter       AmpR promoter: bla
   2986..3036    +  misc_feature   bom (fragment): basis of mobility region from pBR322
   3064..3492    -  rep_origin     f1 ori (sequence partly withheld): f1 bacteriophage origin of replication; arrow indicates direction of (+) strand synthesis
   3496..3653    -  CDS            lacZα (fragment): LacZα fragment of β-galactosidase; lacZ fragment
   3656..2       +  promoter       T7 promoter (across the origin): promoter for bacteriophage T7 RNA polymerase
