[The description below was written by a language model from this plasmid's Addgene catalogue record and pLannotate feature annotations shown in this document.]
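Description:
pISH-Vmn2r65 is an in vitro transcription template built on the pGEM-T Easy backbone, a small high-copy E. coli cloning vector. It carries a 656 bp fragment of the mouse Vmn2r65 gene (also known as V2ro), which encodes a type 2 vomeronasal receptor, giving a total size of about 3.67 kb. Propagation in bacteria relies on the ColE1/pUC-type origin, and selection is by ampicillin through the β-lactamase gene and its own promoter. An f1 phage origin is also present, which in principle allows single-stranded DNA production. Remnants of the lac region (lac promoter, operator, CAP site and a lacZα fragment) reflect the blue/white screening system of the parent vector, whose lacZα reading frame is interrupted by the cloned insert.

The insert itself is not annotated in the feature table, but it lies in the gap between the T7 promoter, which spans the sequence origin, and the SP6 promoter, which sits on the opposite strand. These two bacteriophage promoters face inward across the cloning site, so either strand of the Vmn2r65 fragment can be transcribed in vitro with the matching RNA polymerase to produce antisense or sense riboprobes. The record does not state the insert's orientation, so it does not show which promoter yields the antisense probe, and the cloning method is listed as unknown. A short annotated match to a hornet peptide near the SP6 side is most likely a spurious hit from automated annotation. The stated purpose is preparation of RNA probes for in situ hybridization to detect Vmn2r65 expression, in the context of work on receptor coexpression in subpopulations of mouse vomeronasal sensory neurons.
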