Addgene plasmid #108083: pISH-Vmn2r65
Purpose: Preparation of RNA probe for ISH of mouse Vmn2r65 gene
Depositing lab: Peter Mombaerts. Depositing organization: Max Planck Research Unit for Neurogenetics. Publication: Subpopulations of vomeronasal sensory neurons with coordinated coexpression of type 2 vomeronasal receptor genes are differentially dependent on Vmn2r1. Akiyoshi S, Ishii T, Bai Z, Mombaerts P. Eur J Neurosci. 2018 Apr;47(7):887-900. doi: 10.1111/ejn.13875. Epub 2018 Mar 25. PubMed 29465786.
Backbone
  Vector backbone: pGEM-T Easy
  Backbone manufacturer: Promega
  Backbone size w/o insert (bp): 3015
  Total vector size (bp): 3671
  Vector type: in vitro transcription
Growth in bacteria
  Bacterial resistance: Ampicillin, 100 μg/mL
  Growth temperature: 37°C
  Growth strain: DH5alpha
  Copy number: High Copy
Gene/Insert
  Gene/Insert name: Vmn2r65
  Species: M. musculus (mouse)
  Insert size (bp): 656
  Entrez Gene: Vmn2r65 (a.k.a. V2ro)
  Cloning method: Unknown
  Sequencing primers: 5′ T7; 3′ SP6
Terms and licenses: Academic/Nonprofit Terms; Industry Terms: Not Available to Industry
How to cite: pISH-Vmn2r65 was a gift from Peter Mombaerts (Addgene plasmid # 108083 ; http://n2t.net/addgene:108083 ; RRID:Addgene_108083)
