>Addgene plasmid #108083 | pISH-Vmn2r65 | depositor partial sequence | sequence record 203890 | nt 948-1603 of NM_001105180.1
TCCCCATTCTAAGATTCCTGGTTTTAAGAAATTCATCCAGACAGTGCACCCTTCCAACTACAGTAAGGAT
ACTTCCCTTGCTAGGTTGTGGTGGCTGTATTTCAACTGTTCATTGCCATCTCATTGTAAGACACTGAAAA
ATTGTTCAACCAAAATCCTACTAGAATGGTTATCCAGGCACCAGTTTGAAGTGTCAATGAGCGAGCCAAG
TTACAACCTATACAATGCTGTCTATGCTGTAGCCTATGCACTCCATGAAATGCTTATTCAACATACAGAA
CATTGGCAGAAGGATATTGGAAAAGAACTGGAATTTTACTCCTGGAAGGTGGCCCCTTTCCTGGAGAACA
ACAAATTTATAATTCCTTCTGAATATCAATACAGAAGAGGGAAACTGGATACAGAATATGACATTCTCTA
TGCTATGGATCTTCTACCAGCTCTTGGACTTAATGTGAAAATAGGAAAGTTTTCCCAACATTTTCTACAT
TTTCAGCAATTATATATAGCGGAAGACATGATAGATTGGACCATAGACATTAGACAGACATTACAATCAG
TATGCAGTGTGCCCTGTAGTGTAGGATTCCGAAAATTCATTCAGAAAGGAAAGGCTGTCTGCTGTTTTGA
TTGTACCCCATGTCCAGAGAATGAAA
